Addgene plasmid #179233: p23-mRuby3-DDX21 HGV
Purpose: overexpression in human cells
Depositing lab: Ling-Ling Chen. Depositing organization: CAS Center for Excellence in Molecular Cell Science. Publication: lncRNA SLERT controls phase separation of FC/DFCs to facilitate Pol I transcription. Wu M, Xu G, Han C, Luan PF, Xing YH, Nan F, Yang LZ, Huang Y, Yang ZH, Shan L, Yang L, Liu J, Chen LL. Science. 2021 Jul 30;373(6554):547-555. doi: 10.1126/science.abf6582. PubMed 34326237.
Backbone
  Vector backbone: pHAGE-EF1a-IRES-ZsGreen
  Vector type: Mammalian Expression
Growth in bacteria
  Bacterial resistance: Ampicillin, 100 μg/mL
  Growth temperature: 37°C
  Growth strain: DH5alpha
  Copy number: High Copy
Gene/Insert
  Gene/Insert name: DDX21
  Species: H. sapiens (human)
  Mutation: D338H, E339G
  Entrez Gene: DDX21 (a.k.a. GUA, GURDB, II/Gu, RH, RH II/Gu, RH-II/GU, RH-II/GuA, gu-alpha)
  Tag / fusion protein: mRuby3 (N terminal on insert)
  Cloning method: Restriction Enzyme; 5′ cloning site unknown (unknown if destroyed)
Terms and licenses: Academic/Nonprofit Terms; Industry Terms: Not Available to Industry
How to cite: p23-mRuby3-DDX21 HGV was a gift from Ling-Ling Chen (Addgene plasmid # 179233 ; http://n2t.net/addgene:179233 ; RRID:Addgene_179233)
