[The description below was written by a language model from this plasmid's Addgene catalogue record and pLannotate feature annotations shown in this document.]
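Description:
p23-mRuby3-DDX21 HGV is a 10.2 kb HIV-1–derived lentiviral-type expression plasmid built on the pHAGE-EF1a-IRES-ZsGreen backbone and catalogued as a mammalian expression vector for overexpression in human cells. It is maintained in E. coli as a high-copy plasmid through a ColE1/pUC-type origin and selected with ampicillin via the β-lactamase gene. The viral framework comprises a truncated 5' LTR, the Ψ packaging signal running into a gag fragment, the Rev response element for Rev-dependent nuclear export of the genomic transcript, the cPPT/CTS element, and a self-inactivating ΔU3 3' LTR. With these elements the cassette could in principle be packaged into lentiviral particles when helper functions are supplied in trans, as well as being transfected directly. Short fragments of nef, Rev, lacI, SV40 ori and SV40 poly(A) are backbone remnants.

The payload is driven by the strong constitutive human EF-1α promoter. It encodes the red fluorescent protein mRuby3 joined through a short multiple-cloning-site linker to the N terminus of human DDX21, a nucleolar RNA helicase involved in rRNA transcription, processing and modification. A WPRE downstream of the fusion enhances transcript expression. The insert carries the substitutions D338H and E339G; the "HGV" in the name presumably refers to the resulting altered motif, although the record does not describe the functional consequence. Although the parental backbone name includes IRES-ZsGreen, neither element appears in the feature table, suggesting they were replaced or removed during cloning, and no mammalian selection marker is annotated. The associated publication concerns the lncRNA SLERT and phase separation of nucleolar subcompartments in Pol I transcription, consistent with using this construct to visualise mutant DDX21 in living human cells.
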