Features (pLannotate 1.2.2; 25 found; start..end, strand, type, name):
    399..632     +  misc_feature   RRE: The Rev response element (RRE) of HIV-1 allows for Rev-dependent mRNA export from the nucleus to the cytoplasm.
   1009..1109    +  CDS            Rev (fragment): human immunodeficiency virus 1 (HIV-1) Rev protein; rev; enhances nuclear export of unspliced and incompletely spliced viral mRNAs
   1154..1271    +  misc_feature   cPPT/CTS: central polypurine tract and central termination sequence of HIV-1
   1319..2497    +  promoter       EF-1α promoter: strong constitutive promoter for human elongation factor EF-1α
   2499..2518    +  promoter       tight TRE promoter (fragment): Tet-responsive promoter PTight, consisting of seven tet operator sequences followed by the minimal CMV promoter
   2542..3252    +  CDS            mRuby3: mRuby3 is a basic (constitutively fluorescent) red fluorescent protein published in 2016, derived from Entacmaea quadricolor. It has low acid sensitivity.
   3253..3308    +  misc_feature   MCS (fragment): multiple cloning site
   3304..5649    +  CDS            DDX21: DDX21_HUMAN - Experimental evidence at protein level: Swiss-Prot protein existence level 1. RNA helicase that acts as a sensor of the transcriptional status of both RNA polymerase (Pol) I and II: promotes ribosomal RNA (rRNA) processing and transcription from polymerase II (Pol II) (PubMed:25470060, PubMed:28790157). Binds various RNAs, such as rRNAs, snoRNAs, 7SK and, at lower extent, mRNAs (PubMed:25470060). In the nucleolus, localizes to rDNA locus, where it directly binds rRNAs and snoRNAs, and promotes rRNA transcription, processing and modification. Required for rRNA 2'-O-methylation, po
   5692..6280    +  misc_feature   WPRE: woodchuck hepatitis virus posttranscriptional regulatory element
   6288..6353    +  CDS            nef (fragment): NEF_HV1Z2 - Experimental evidence at protein level: Swiss-Prot protein existence level 1. Extracellular Nef protein targets CD4(+) T-lymphocytes for apoptosis by interacting with CXCR4 surface receptors. From Human immunodeficiency virus type 1 group M subtype D (isolate Z2/CDC-Z34) (HIV-1).
   6355..6588    +  LTR            3' LTR (ΔU3): self-inactivating 3' long terminal repeat (LTR) from HIV-1
   6793..6897    +  promoter       AmpR promoter: bla
   6898..7758    +  CDS            AmpR: β-lactamase; bla; confers resistance to ampicillin, carbenicillin, and related antibiotics
   7929..8517    +  rep_origin     ori: high-copy-number ColE1/pMB1/pBR322/pUC origin of replication
   8700..8754    +  CDS            lacI (fragment): lac repressor; lacI; The lac repressor binds to the lac operator to inhibit transcription in E. coli. This inhibition can be relieved by adding lactose or isopropyl-β-D-thiogalactopyranoside (IPTG).
   8760..8853    +  rep_origin     SV40 ori (fragment): SV40 origin of replication
   8878..8915    +  CDS            lacI (fragment): lac repressor; lacI; The lac repressor binds to the lac operator to inhibit transcription in E. coli. This inhibition can be relieved by adding lactose or isopropyl-β-D-thiogalactopyranoside (IPTG).
   8928..8949    +  protein_bind   CAP binding site: CAP binding activates transcription in the presence of cAMP. E. coli catabolite activator protein
   8964..8994    +  promoter       lac promoter: promoter for the E. coli lac operon
   9002..9018    +  protein_bind   lac operator: The lac repressor binds to the lac operator to inhibit transcription in E. coli. This inhibition can be relieved by adding lactose or isopropyl-β-D-thiogalactopyranoside (IPTG). lac repressor encoded by lacI
   9052..9135    +  polyA_signal   SV40 poly(A) signal (fragment): SV40 polyadenylation signal
   9302..9631    +  CDS            nef (fragment): NEF_HV1BR - Experimental evidence at protein level: Swiss-Prot protein existence level 1. Extracellular Nef protein targets CD4(+) T-lymphocytes for apoptosis by interacting with CXCR4 surface receptors (PubMed:14990729). From Human immunodeficiency virus type 1 group M subtype B (isolate BRU/LAI) (HIV-1).
   9679..9936    +  LTR            5' LTR (truncated): truncated 5' long terminal repeat (LTR) from HIV-1
   9983..10108   +  misc_feature   HIV-1 Ψ: packaging signal of human immunodeficiency virus type 1
  10092..224     +  CDS            HIV-1 gag (fragment) (across the origin): gag protein from human immunodeficiency virus 1; gag
>Addgene plasmid #179233 | p23-mRuby3-DDX21 HGV | addgene full sequence | sequence record 355912 | Addgene NGS Result
CAGGGAGCTAGAACGATTCGCAGTTAATCCTGGCCTGTTAGAAACATCAGAAGGCTGTAGACAAATACTG
GGACAGCTACAACCATCCCTTCAGACAGGATCAGAAGAACTTAGATCATTATATAATACAGTAGCAACCC
TCTATTGTGTGCATCAAAGGATAGAGATAAAAGACACCAAGGAAGCTTTAGACAAGATAGAGGAAGAGCA
AAACAAAAGTAAGACCACCGCACAGCAAGCGGCCGGCCGCTGATCTTCAGACCTGGAGGAGGAGATATGA
GGGACAATTGGAGAAGTGAATTATATAAATATAAAGTAGTAAAAATTGAACCATTAGGAGTAGCACCCAC
CAAGGCAAAGAGAAGAGTGGTGCAGAGAGAAAAAAGAGCAGTGGGAATAGGAGCTTTGTTCCTTGGGTTC
TTGGGAGCAGCAGGAAGCACTATGGGCGCAGCGTCAATGACGCTGACGGTACAGGCCAGACAATTATTGT
CTGGTATAGTGCAGCAGCAGAACAATTTGCTGAGGGCTATTGAGGCGCAACAGCATCTGTTGCAACTCAC
AGTCTGGGGCATCAAGCAGCTCCAGGCAAGAATCCTGGCTGTGGAAAGATACCTAAAGGATCAACAGCTC
CTGGGGATTTGGGGTTGCTCTGGAAAACTCATTTGCACCACTGCTGTGCCTTGGAATGCTAGTTGGAGTA
ATAAATCTCTGGAACAGATTTGGAATCACACGACCTGGATGGAGTGGGACAGAGAAATTAACAATTACAC
AAGCTTAATACACTCCTTAATTGAAGAATCGCAAAACCAGCAAGAAAAGAATGAACAAGAATTATTGGAA
TTAGATAAATGGGCAAGTTTGTGGAATTGGTTTAACATAACAAATTGGCTGTGGTATATAAAATTATTCA
TAATGATAGTAGGAGGCTTGGTAGGTTTAAGAATAGTTTTTGCTGTACTTTCTATAGTGAATAGAGTTAG
GCAGGGATATTCACCATTATCGTTTCAGACCCACCTCCCAACCCCGAGGGGACCCGACAGGCCCGAAGGA
ATAGAAGAAGAAGGTGGAGAGAGAGACAGAGACAGATCCATTCGATTAGTGAACGGATCTCGACGGTATC
GCCGAATTCACAAATGGCAGTATTCATCCACAATTTTAAAAGAAAAGGGGGGATTGGGGGGTACAGTGCA
GGGGAAAGAATAGTAGACATAATAGCAACAGACATACAAACTAAAGAATTACAAAAACAAATTACAAAAA
TTCAAAATTTTCGGGTTTATTACAGGGACAGCAGAGATCCAGTTTGGACTAGTCGTGAGGCTCCGGTGCC
CGTCAGTGGGCAGAGCGCACATCGCCCACAGTCCCCGAGAAGTTGGGGGGAGGGGTCGGCAATTGAACCG
GTGCCTAGAGAAGGTGGCGCGGGGTAAACTGGGAAAGTGATGTCGTGTACTGGCTCCGCCTTTTTCCCGA
GGGTGGGGGAGAACCGTATATAAGTGCAGTAGTCGCCGTGAACGTTCTTTTTCGCAACGGGTTTGCCGCC
AGAACACAGGTAAGTGCCGTGTGTGGTTCCCGCGGGCCTGGCCTCTTTACGGGTTATGGCCCTTGCGTGC
CTTGAATTACTTCCACCTGGCTGCAGTACGTGATTCTTGATCCCGAGCTTCGGGTTGGAAGTGGGTGGGA
GAGTTCGAGGCCTTGCGCTTAAGGAGCCCCTTCGCCTCGTGCTTGAGTTGAGGCCTGGCCTGGGCGCTGG
GGCCGCCGCGTGCGAATCTGGTGGCACCTTCGCGCCTGTCTCGCTGCTTTCGATAAGTCTCTAGCCATTT
AAAATTTTTGATGACCTGCTGCGACGCTTTTTTTCTGGCAAGATAGTCTTGTAAATGCGGGCCAAGATCT
GCACACTGGTATTTCGGTTTTTGGGGCCGCGGGCGGCGACGGGGCCCGTGCGTCCCAGCGCACATGTTCG
GCGAGGCGGGGCCTGCGAGCGCGGCCACCGAGAATCGGACGGGGGTAGTCTCAAGCTGGCCGGCCTGCTC
TGGTGCCTGGCCTCGCGCCGCCGTGTATCGCCCCGCCCTGGGCGGCAAGGCTGGCCCGGTCGGCACCAGT
TGCGTGAGCGGAAAGATGGCCGCTTCCCGGCCCTGCTGCAGGGAGCTCAAAATGGAGGACGCGGCGCTCG
GGAGAGCGGGCGGGTGAGTCACCCACACAAAGGAAAAGGGCCTTTCCGTCCTCAGCCGTCGCTTCATGTG
ACTCCACGGAGTACCGGGCGCCGTCCAGGCACCTCGATTAGTTCTCGAGCTTTTGGAGTACGTCGTCTTT
AGGTTGGGGGGAGGGGTTTTATGCGATGGAGTTTCCCCACACTGAGTGGGTGGAGACTGAAGTTAGGCCA
GCTTGGCACTTGATGTAATTCTCCTTGGAATTTGCCCTTTTTGAGTTTGGATCTTGGTTCATTCTCAAGC
CTCAGACAGTGGTTCAAAGTTTTTTTCTTCCATTTCAGGTGTCGTGAGGTTTAGTGAACCGTCAGATCCG
CTAGCGCTACCGGTCGCCACCATGGTGTCTAAGGGCGAAGAGCTGATCAAGGAAAATATGCGTATGAAGG
TGGTCATGGAAGGTTCGGTCAACGGCCACCAATTCAAATGCACAGGTGAAGGAGAAGGCAGACCGTACGA
GGGAGTGCAAACCATGAGGATCAAAGTCATCGAGGGAGGACCCCTGCCATTTGCCTTTGACATTCTTGCC
ACGTCGTTCATGTATGGCAGCCGTACCTTTATCAAGTACCCGGCCGACATCCCTGATTTCTTTAAACAGT
CCTTTCCTGAGGGTTTTACTTGGGAAAGAGTTACGAGATACGAAGATGGTGGAGTCGTCACCGTCACGCA
GGACACCAGCCTTGAGGATGGCGAGCTCGTCTACAACGTCAAGGTCAGAGGGGTAAACTTTCCCTCCAAT
GGTCCCGTGATGCAGAAGAAGACCAAGGGTTGGGAGCCTAATACAGAGATGATGTATCCAGCAGATGGTG
GTCTGAGAGGATACACTGACATCGCACTGAAAGTTGATGGTGGTGGCCATCTGCACTGCAACTTCGTGAC
AACTTACAGGTCAAAAAAGACCGTCGGGAACATCAAGATGCCCGGTGTCCATGCCGTTGATCACCGCCTG
GAAAGGATCGAGGAGAGTGACAATGAAACCTACGTAGTGCAAAGAGAAGTGGCAGTTGCCAAATACAGCA
ACCTTGGTGGTGGCATGGACGAGCTGTACAAGTCCGGACTCAGATCTCGAGCTCAAGCTTCGAATTCTGC
AGTCGACGGTACCCCGGGAAAACTCCGTAGTGACGCTGGTTTGGAATCAGACACCGCAATGAAAAAAGGG
GAGACACTGCGAAAGCAAACCGAGGAGAAAGAGAAAAAAGAGAAGCCAAAATCTGATAAGACTGAAGAGA
TAGCAGAAGAGGAAGAAACTGTTTTCCCCAAAGCTAAACAAGTTAAAAAGAAAGCAGAGCCTTCTGAAGT
TGACATGAATTCTCCTAAATCCAAAAAGGCAAAAAAGAAAGAGGAGCCATCTCAAAATGACATTTCTCCT
AAAACCAAAAGTTTGAGAAAGAAAAAGGAGCCCATTGAAAAGAAAGTGGTTTCTTCTAAAACCAAAAAAG
TGACAAAAAATGAGGAGCCTTCTGAGGAAGAAATAGATGCTCCTAAGCCCAAGAAGATGAAGAAAGAAAA
GGAAATGAATGGAGAAACTAGAGAGAAAAGCCCCAAACTGAAGAATGGATTTCCTCATCCTGAACCGGAC
TGTAACCCCAGTGAAGCTGCCAGTGAAGAAAGTAACAGTGAGATAGAGCAGGAAATACCTGTGGAACAAA
AAGAAGGCGCTTTCTCTAATTTTCCCATATCTGAAGAAACTATTAAACTTCTCAAAGGCCGAGGAGTGAC
CTTCCTATTTCCTATACAAGCAAAGACATTCCATCATGTTTACAGCGGGAAGGACTTAATTGCACAGGCA
CGGACAGGAACTGGGAAGACATTCTCCTTTGCCATCCCTTTGATTGAGAAACTTCATGGGGAACTGCAAG
ACAGGAAGAGAGGCCGTGCCCCTCAGGTACTGGTTCTTGCACCTACAAGAGAGTTGGCAAATCAAGTAAG
CAAAGACTTCAGTGACATCACAAAAAAGCTGTCAGTGGCTTGTTTTTATGGTGGAACTCCCTATGGAGGT
CAATTTGAACGCATGAGGAATGGGATTGATATCCTGGTTGGAACACCAGGTCGTATCAAAGACCACATAC
AGAATGGCAAACTAGATCTCACCAAACTTAAGCATGTTGTCCTGCATGGAGTGGACCAGATGTTGGATAT
GGGATTTGCTGATCAAGTGGAAGAGATTTTAAGTGTGGCATACAAGAAAGATTCTGAAGACAATCCCCAA
ACATTGCTTTTTTCTGCAACTTGCCCTCATTGGGTATTTAATGTTGCCAAGAAATACATGAAATCTACAT
ATGAACAGGTGGACCTGATTGGTAAAAAGACTCAGAAAACGGCAATAACTGTGGAGCATCTGGCTATTAA
GTGCCACTGGACTCAGAGGGCAGCAGTTATTGGGGATGTCATCCGAGTATATAGTGGTCATCAAGGACGC
ACTATCATCTTTTGTGAAACCAAGAAAGAAGCCCAGGAGCTGTCCCAGAATTCAGCTATAAAGCAGGATG
CTCAGTCCTTGCATGGAGACATTCCACAGAAGCAAAGGGAAATCACCCTGAAAGGTTTTAGAAATGGTAG
TTTTGGAGTTTTGGTGGCAACCAATGTTGCTGCACGTGGGTTAGACATCCCTGAGGTTGATTTGGTTATA
CAAAGCTCTCCACCAAAGGATGTAGAGTCCTACATTCATCGATCCGGGCGGACAGGCAGAGCTGGAAGGA
CGGGGGTGTGCATCTGCTTTTATCAGCACAAGGAAGAATATCAGTTAGTACAAGTGGAGCAAAAAGCGGG
AATTAAGTTCAAACGAATAGGTGTTCCTTCTGCAACAGAAATAATAAAAGCTTCCAGCAAAGATGCCATC
AGGCTTTTGGATTCCGTGCCTCCCACTGCCATTAGTCACTTCAAACAATCAGCTGAGAAGCTGATAGAGG
AGAAGGGAGCTGTGGAAGCTCTGGCAGCAGCACTGGCCCATATTTCAGGTGCCACGTCCGTAGACCAGCG
CTCCTTGATCAACTCAAATGTGGGTTTTGTGACCATGATCTTGCAGTGCTCAATTGAAATGCCAAATATT
AGTTATGCTTGGAAAGAACTTAAAGAGCAGCTGGGCGAGGAGATTGATTCCAAAGTGAAGGGAATGGTTT
TTCTCAAAGGAAAGCTGGGTGTTTGCTTTGATGTACCTACCGCATCAGTAACAGAAATACAGGAGAAATG
GCATGATTCACGACGCTGGCAGCTCTCTGTGGCCACAGAGCAACCAGAACTGGAAGGACCACGGGAAGGA
TATGGAGGCTTCAGGGGACAGCGGGAAGGCAGTCGAGGCTTCAGGGGACAGCGGGACGGAAACAGAAGAT
TCAGAGGACAGCGGGAAGGCAGTAGAGGCCCGAGAGGACAGCGATCAGGAGGTGGCAACAAAAGTAACAG
ATCCCAAAACAAAGGCCAGAAGCGGAGTTTCAGTAAAGCATTTGGTCAATAAGGATCCACCGGATCTAGA
TAACGCCCATCGATAGATCCTAATCAACCTCTGGATTACAAAATTTGTGAAAGATTGACTGGTATTCTTA
ACTATGTTGCTCCTTTTACGCTATGTGGATACGCTGCTTTAATGCCTTTGTATCATGCTATTGCTTCCCG
TATGGCTTTCATTTTCTCCTCCTTGTATAAATCCTGGTTGCTGTCTCTTTATGAGGAGTTGTGGCCCGTT
GTCAGGCAACGTGGCGTGGTGTGCACTGTGTTTGCTGACGCAACCCCCACTGGTTGGGGCATTGCCACCA
CCTGTCAGCTCCTTTCCGGGACTTTCGCTTTCCCCCTCCCTATTGCCACGGCGGAACTCATCGCCGCCTG
CCTTGCCCGCTGCTGGACAGGGGCTCGGCTGTTGGGCACTGACAATTCCGTGGTGTTGTCGGGGAAATCA
TCGTCCTTTCCTTGGCTGCTCGCCTGTGTTGCCACCTGGATTCTGCGCGGGACGTCCTTCTGCTACGTCC
CTTCGGCCCTCAATCCAGCGGACCTTCCTTCCCGCGGCCTGCTGCCGGCTCTGCGGCCTCTTCCGCGTCT
TCGCCTTCGCCCTCAGACGAGTCGGATCTCCCTTTGGGCCGCCTCCCCGCCTGAGATCCTTTAAGACCAA
TGACTTACAAGGCAGCTGTAGATCTTAGCCACTTTTTAAAAGAAAAGGGGGGACTGGAAGGGCTAATTCA
CTCCCAACGAAGACAAGATCTGCTTTTTGCTTGTACTGGGTCTCTCTGGTTAGACCAGATCTGAGCCTGG
GAGCTCTCTGGCTAACTAGGGAACCCACTGCTTAAGCCTCAATAAAGCTTGCCTTGAGTGCTTCAAGTAG
TGTGTGCCCGTCTGTTGTGTGACTCTGGTAACTAGAGATCCCTCAGACCCTTTTAGTCAGTGTGGAAAAT
CTCTAGCAGTAGTAGTTCATGTCATCTTATTATTCAGTATTTATAACTTGCAAAGAAATGAATATCAGAG
AGTGAGAGGCCCGGGTTAATTAAGGAAAGGGCTAGATCATTCTTGAAGACGAAAGGGCCTCGTGATACGC
CTATTTTTATAGGTTAATGTCATGATAATAATGGTTTCTTAGACGTCAGGTGGCACTTTTCGGGGAAATG
TGCGCGGAACCCCTATTTGTTTATTTTTCTAAATACATTCAAATATGTATCCGCTCATGAGACAATAACC
CTGATAAATGCTTCAATAATATTGAAAAAGGAAGAGTATGAGTATTCAACATTTCCGTGTCGCCCTTATT
CCCTTTTTTGCGGCATTTTGCCTTCCTGTTTTTGCTCACCCAGAAACGCTGGTGAAAGTAAAAGATGCTG
AAGATCAGTTGGGTGCACGAGTGGGTTACATCGAACTGGATCTCAACAGCGGTAAGATCCTTGAGAGTTT
TCGCCCCGAAGAACGTTTTCCAATGATGAGCACTTTTAAAGTTCTGCTATGTGGCGCGGTATTATCCCGT
GTTGACGCCGGGCAAGAGCAACTCGGTCGCCGCATACACTATTCTCAGAATGACTTGGTTGAGTACTCAC
CAGTCACAGAAAAGCATCTTACGGATGGCATGACAGTAAGAGAATTATGCAGTGCTGCCATAACCATGAG
TGATAACACTGCGGCCAACTTACTTCTGACAACGATCGGAGGACCGAAGGAGCTAACCGCTTTTTTGCAC
AACATGGGGGATCATGTAACTCGCCTTGATCGTTGGGAACCGGAGCTGAATGAAGCCATACCAAACGACG
AGCGTGACACCACGATGCCTGTAGCAATGGCAACAACGTTGCGCAAACTATTAACTGGCGAACTACTTAC
TCTAGCTTCCCGGCAACAATTAATAGACTGGATGGAGGCGGATAAAGTTGCAGGACCACTTCTGCGCTCG
GCCCTTCCGGCTGGCTGGTTTATTGCTGATAAATCTGGAGCCGGTGAGCGTGGGTCTCGCGGTATCATTG
CAGCACTGGGGCCAGATGGTAAGCCCTCCCGTATCGTAGTTATCTACACGACGGGGAGTCAGGCAACTAT
GGATGAACGAAATAGACAGATCGCTGAGATAGGTGCCTCACTGATTAAGCATTGGTAACTGTCAGACCAA
GTTTACTCATATATACTTTAGATTGATTTAAAACTTCATTTTTAATTTAAAAGGATCTAGGTGAAGATCC
TTTTTGATAATCTCATGACCAAAATCCCTTAACGTGAGTTTTCGTTCCACTGAGCGTCAGACCCCGTAGA
AAAGATCAAAGGATCTTCTTGAGATCCTTTTTTTCTGCGCGTAATCTGCTGCTTGCAAACAAAAAAACCA
CCGCTACCAGCGGTGGTTTGTTTGCCGGATCAAGAGCTACCAACTCTTTTTCCGAAGGTAACTGGCTTCA
GCAGAGCGCAGATACCAAATACTGTTCTTCTAGTGTAGCCGTAGTTAGGCCACCACTTCAAGAACTCTGT
AGCACCGCCTACATACCTCGCTCTGCTAATCCTGTTACCAGTGGCTGCTGCCAGTGGCGATAAGTCGTGT
CTTACCGGGTTGGACTCAAGACGATAGTTACCGGATAAGGCGCAGCGGTCGGGCTGAACGGGGGGTTCGT
GCACACAGCCCAGCTTGGAGCGAACGACCTACACCGAACTGAGATACCTACAGCGTGAGCTATGAGAAAG
CGCCACGCTTCCCGAAGGGAGAAAGGCGGACAGGTATCCGGTAAGCGGCAGGGTCGGAACAGGAGAGCGC
ACGAGGGAGCTTCCAGGGGGAAACGCCTGGTATCTTTATAGTCCTGTCGGGTTTCGCCACCTCTGACTTG
AGCGTCGATTTTTGTGATGCTCGTCAGGGGGGCGGAGCCTATGGAAAAACGCCAGCAACGCGGCCTTTTT
ACGGTTCCTGGCCTTTTGCTGGCCTTTTGCTCACATGTTCTTTCCTGCGTTATCCCCTGATTCTGTGGAT
AACCGTATTACCGCCTTTGAGTGAGCTGATACCGCTCGCCGCAGCCGAACGACCGAGCGCAGCGAGTCAG
TGAGCGAGGAAGCGGAAGAGCGCCCAATACGCAAACCGCCTCTCCCCGCGCGTTGGCCGATTCATTAATG
CAGCAAGCTCATGGCTGACTAATTTTTTTTATTTATGCAGAGGCCGAGGCCGCCTCGGCCTCTGAGCTAT
TCCAGAAGTAGTGAGGAGGCTTTTTTGGAGGCCTAGGCTTTTGCAAAAAGCTCCCCGTGGCACGACAGGT
TTCCCGACTGGAAAGCGGGCAGTGAGCGCAACGCAATTAATGTGAGTTAGCTCACTCATTAGGCACCCCA
GGCTTTACACTTTATGCTTCCGGCTCGTATGTTGTGTGGAATTGTGAGCGGATAACAATTTCACACAGGA
AACAGCTATGACATGATTACGAATTTCACAAATAAAGCATTTTTTTCACTGCATTCTAGTTGTGGTTTGT
CCAAACTCATCAATGTATCTTATCATGTCTGGATCAACTGGATAACTCAAGCTAACCAAAATCATCCCAA
ACTTCCCACCCCATACCCTATTACCACTGCCAATTACCTGTGGTTTCATTTACTCTAAACCTGTGATTCC
TCTGAATTATTTTCATTTTAAAGAAATTGTATTTGTTAAATATGTACTACAAACTTAGTAGTTGGAAGGG
CTAATTCACTCCCAAAGAAGACAAGATATCCTTGATCTGTGGATCTACCACACACAAGGCTACTTCCCTG
ATTAGCAGAACTACACACCAGGGCCAGGGGTCAGATATCCACTGACCTTTGGATGGTGCTACAAGCTAGT
ACCAGTTGAGCCAGATAAGGTAGAAGAGGCCAATAAAGGAGAGAACACCAGCTTGTTACACCCTGTGAGC
CTGCATGGGATGGATGACCCGGAGAGAGAAGTGTTAGAGTGGAGGTTTGACAGCCGCCTAGCATTTCATC
ACGTGGCCCGAGAGCTGCATCCGGAGTACTTCAAGAACTGCTGATATCGAGCTTGCTACAAGGGACTTTC
CGCTGGGGACTTTCCAGGGAGGCGTGGCCTGGGCGGGACTGGGGAGTGGCGAGCCCTCAGATCCTGCATA
TAAGCAGCTGCTTTTTGCCTGTACTGGGTCTCTCTGGTTAGACCAGATCTGAGCCTGGGAGCTCTCTGGC
TAACTAGGGAACCCACTGCTTAAGCCTCAATAAAGCTTGCCTTGAGTGCTTCAAGTAGTGTGTGCCCGTC
TGTTGTGTGACTCTGGTAACTAGAGATCCCTCAGACCCTTTTAGTCAGTGTGGAAAATCTCTAGCAGTGG
CGCCCGAACAGGGACTTGAAAGCGAAAGGGAAACCAGAGGAGCTCTCTCGACGCAGGACTCGGCTTGCTG
AAGCGCGCACGGCAAGAGGCGAGGGGCGGCGACTGGTGAGTACGCCAAAAATTTTGACTAGCGGAGGCTA
GAAGGAGAGAGATGGGTGCGAGAGCGTCAGTATTAAGCGGGGGAGAATTAGATCGCGATGGGAAAAAATT
CGGTTAAGGCCAGGGGGAAAGAAAAAATATAAATTAAAACATATAGTATGGGCAAG
